>Addgene plasmid #205369 | pICH41295(pro5U)-pAT2G29080 | addgene full sequence | sequence record 404910 | Addgene NGS Result
ACAGGCTTATCTTGGACAAGAAGAAGATCGCTTGGCCTCGCGCGCAGATCAGTTGGAAGAATTTGTCCAT
TACGTAAAAGGCGAGATCACCAAGGTAGTCGGCAAATAACTGTCAGACCAAGTTTACTCATATATACTTT
AGATTGATTTAAAACTTCATTTTTAATTTAAAAGGATCTAGGTGAAGATCCTTTTTGATAATCTCATGAC
CAAAATCCCTTAACGTGAGTTTTCGTTCCACTGAGCGTCAGACCCCGTAGAAAAGATCAAAGGATCTTCT
TGAGATCCTTTTTTTCTGCGCGTAATCTGCTGCTTGCAAACAAAAAAACCACCGCTACCAGCGGTGGTTT
GTTTGCCGGATCAAGAGCTACCAACTCTTTTTCCGAAGGTAACTGGCTTCAGCAGAGCGCAGATACCAAA
TACTGTTCTTCTAGTGTAGCCGTAGTTAGGCCACCACTTCAAGAACTCTGTAGCACCGCCTACATACCTC
GCTCTGCTAATCCTGTTACCAGTGGCTGCTGCCAGTGGCGATAAGTCGTGTCTTACCGGGTTGGACTCAA
GACGATAGTTACCGGATAAGGCGCAGCGGTCGGGCTGAACGGGGGGTTCGTGCACACAGCCCAGCTTGGA
GCGAACGACCTACACCGAACTGAGATACCTACAGCGTGAGCTATGAGAAAGCGCCACGCTTCCCGAAGGG
AGAAAGGCGGACAGGTATCCGGTAAGCGGCAGGGTCGGAACAGGAGAGCGCACGAGGGAGCTTCCAGGGG
GAAACGCCTGGTATCTTTATAGTCCTGTCGGGTTTCGCCACCTCTGACTTGAGCGTCGATTTTTGTGATG
CTCGTCAGGGGGGCGGAGCCTATGGAAAAACGCCAGCAACGCGGCCTTTTTACGGTTCCTGGCCTTTTGC
TGGCCTTTTGCTCACATGTTCTTTCCTGCGTTATCCCCTGATTCTGTGGATAACCGTATTACCGCCTTTG
AGTGAGCTGATACCGCTCGCCGCAGCCGAACGACCGAGCGCAGCGAGTCAGTGAGCGAGGAAGCGGAAGA
GCGCCCAATACGCAAACCGCCTCTCCCCGCGCGTTGGCCGATTCATTAATCACTCTGTGGTCTCAGGAGT
TCCAACTAGCTGTTATTGCTATCATGTTGTGACAGTTGCGTTGAAATATTTGCGTTTGTGTTTGGATCCG
AAGCAAACGCCAAATTTGGAATTTGATATTCTCTTTTAACCTCTTGGATCCTAAATGTTCGATTTATCCT
TTTACATTTTCTCCGGCATCATTTTCTACAATGCAATAATTCCGGATATTTGTTTGAGATTCCGTTCAGA
CATATAATGAGCTGAGGTAGACGTAATTGTTTGTACGGAAGCAAAAACGTATTATAATTATTTACTTGTA
AGTTTTTAGTTGGTAGTATTAGTAAGTTATACAGAGTTGTAAATAAACTAATAATTCGATTAGACCACCA
TTATCAATATTGTTGTATGTAACAAACACGGAAGTACATAAATCGTTGAGCCGTGGAAAGGAGACAAAAC
ATATTTTTAGTCTCGTGATAAAACGAGTCGCCACGTGTCCACAGTCGGGTACGTGCATGAGATCTAACAC
ACTTTATAACTAGCTTACGTGGGACTCTCGACTTCCATAAAAACGAAGAAGATTGAAATGAATCTAATTC
ATTGTCCCCGATTTGTCTCTGTCTAAAGTCAGAGAATCAGAGATTCGTTTCAGAGTAAAATGATTTTGCA
TTGGTCCACTTAAGAGTCTCTTAACCATTCCAAAGGTTTGGTGGACAAAACATGCTCCAACCCTTTCTTA
TCCAATTTGTCCCCTCTTGTCTCTCTTTAATTAAGCCCTACCCCAAAGTTTTTCACATGATTTGTTCTTG
AAAGTGTCTCTCTCAATCTTTGTTGTTTATTATTATTATTTGATGTGAGGCGACTAGAACGTGTACAAAG
AAAAGAGGGGAGATTGGGGATTAACACGATCGATATTCCTTTTGGATTAGATACGTGAAGTACCCGAAAT
GTATAAGTTTTAACATACACTAAATTAGTGTCAGTAATAATCGGCGTAAATGAGAGGAGTCTTTCAAAAA
CATACACTACATCTTATATGTCGATCAATAGACATAGTTCATACCCAAAAAAATATACAATACGATGGTA
TAAGGTGCCATGATTTCCAAATTGAGTTTTTGCTTGATATCAGTTCCTATACATTGTTTATGAGGAACAA
GTTATGTATATATGTCTATAATTTTATCATATATATATATATATATATGATAAAATTAGTGATTATTTAT
TTGTTTCTCAATTATGATTTAAAGAGCCATAATTCTTCTTTAGCCAAAAAAAAAAAAAAAAAGATAGAAC
CATAATTCTTTCATTAACAACAATGCAGATAATTTCGTTGATGATGGTTAGTGTCCTTTTTAGTTAATAT
TGGTTCATTACTGAAAATAAAATAAACTGATATGCTACGGCTACCTCTTCACTTTTATTTTCAATTTATG
ACAAAAGCTATGCCCATATGTTCTCCAAGGCCCAATATATGTAAAATTAGGCCTATGAACCAAACACTGG
TTTAATAAGACCGGTAAGCACAAGTTGGATTCGGACATTATTTAGAACAAAACCGGTTCAAGAGAATCTA
CAGAACACAACAAGTACAGAGTCTTTTTGTCTTTGACATTTCATAAACCTTCTCTTCTCTCGATAAACTT
CAGATATTAAAAAACCCAAACTTTTATTTCCCCCAATCAAAAACCCTAATTTCTTCTTATCTTGTTTGGA
TTTTTCATTTCTTCTGTTTGATTTTATTCCACAAACACAATAAAAAAGTTTGCATTTTTTCCTCTTCTAA
GCTCGTTTCAGATCTTCGATTTCACCATTTTTATAAACTATTATGCGAACTTAGTTTTGTTCTTTGTGAT
TTTGTAATGTGAGACCACGAAGTGGCTCTTCAGTGGACGAAAGGGCCTCGTGATACGCCTATTTTTATAG
GTTAATGTCATGATAATAATGGTTTCTTAGACGTCAGGTGGCACTTTTCGGGGAAATGTGCGCGGAACCC
CTATTTGTTTATTTTTCTAAATACATTCAAATATGTATCCGCTCATGAGACAATAACCCTGATAAATGCT
TCAATAATATTGAAAAAGGAAGAGTATGCGCTCACGCAACTGGTCCAGAACCTTGACCGAACGCAGCGGT
GGTAACGGCGCAGTGGCGGTTTTCATGGCTTGTTATGACTGTTTTTTTTTGGGGTACAGTCTATGCCTCG
GGCATCCAAGCAGCAAGCGCGTTACGCCGTGGGTCGATGTTTGATGTTATGGAGCAGCAACGATGTTACG
CAGCAGGGCAGTCGCCCTAAAACAAAGTTAAACATCATGAGGGAAGCGGTGATCGCCGAAGTATCGACTC
AACTATCAGAGGTAGTTGGCGTCATCGAGCGCCATCTCGAACCGACGTTGCTGGCCGTACATTTGTACGG
CTCCGCAGTGGATGGCGGCCTGAAGCCACACAGCGATATTGATTTGCTGGTTACGGTGACCGTAAGGCTT
GATGAAACAACGCGGCGAGCTTTGATCAACGACCTTTTGGAAACTTCGGCTTCCCCTGGAGAGAGCGAGA
TTCTCCGCGCTGTAGAAGTCACCATTGTTGTGCACGACGACATCATTCCGTGGCGTTATCCAGCTAAGCG
CGAACTGCAATTTGGAGAATGGCAGCGCAATGACATTCTTGCAGGTATCTTCGAGCCAGCCACGATCGAC
ATTGATCTGGCTATCTTGCTGACAAAAGCAAGAGAACATAGCGTTGCCTTGGTAGGTCCAGCGGCGGAGG
AACTCTTTGATCCGGTTCCTGAACAGGATCTATTTGAGGCGCTAAATGAAACCTTAACGCTATGGAACTC
GCCGCCCGACTGGGCTGGCGATGAGCGAAATGTAGTGCTTACGTTGTCCCGCATTTGGTACAGCGCAGTA
ACCGGCAAAATCGCGCCGAAGGATGTCGCTGCCGACTGGGCAATGGAGCGCCTGCCGGCCCAGTATCAGC
CCGTCATACTTGAAGCTAG
Features (pLannotate 1.2.2; 6 found; start..end, strand, type, name):
    280..868     +  rep_origin     ori: high-copy-number ColE1/pMB1/pBR322/pUC origin of replication
   1051..1100    +  CDS            lacI (fragment): lac repressor; lacI; The lac repressor binds to the lac operator to inhibit transcription in E. coli. This inhibition can be relieved by adding lactose or isopropyl-β-D-thiogalactopyranoside (IPTG).
   3071..3175    +  promoter       AmpR promoter: bla
   3166..3246    -  CDS            int (fragment): INT2_ECOLX - Protein inferred from homology: Swiss-Prot protein existence level 3. Putative integrase believed to be involved in the insertion of antibiotic resistance genes into plasmids and transposons. From Escherichia coli.
   3334..3390    +  CDS            GmR (fragment): gentamycin acetyltransferase; aacC1; confers resistance to gentamycin
   3397..106     +  CDS            aadA (across the origin): S3AD_ECOLX - Experimental evidence at protein level: Swiss-Prot protein existence level 1. Mediates bacterial resistance to the antibiotics streptomycin and spectinomycin. From Escherichia coli.
