[The description below was written by a language model from this plasmid's Addgene catalogue record and pLannotate feature annotations shown in this document.]
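Description:
pICH41295(pro5U)-pAT2G29080 is a level 0 part plasmid for the MoClo (Modular Cloning) Golden Gate assembly system, built on the pICH41295 backbone, which is the standard level 0 acceptor for combined promoter plus 5′UTR modules. It is a small (about 4.1 kb) high-copy E. coli plasmid that replicates from a ColE1/pUC-type origin and is selected with spectinomycin through an aadA aminoglycoside adenylyltransferase gene, which in the sequence record spans the numbering origin and sits downstream of a bla-type (AmpR) promoter. The short annotated fragments of lacI, an integrase and a gentamicin acetyltransferase are most likely backbone remnants, from the lacZ region of the acceptor and the integron context of the aadA cassette respectively, rather than functional genes.

The payload is an 1,826 bp Arabidopsis thaliana fragment named pAT2G29080, meaning the promoter and 5′ untranslated region of the locus AT2G29080. The automated annotation does not label this insert, but the unannotated stretch between the lacI fragment and the AmpR promoter is large enough to contain it. The record does not describe what the gene encodes, the exact cloning sites, or the overhangs flanking the part. In the MoClo scheme, such level 0 parts are released by a type IIS restriction enzyme with position-specific overhangs and joined to coding sequence and terminator modules to make level 1 transcription units. The associated work concerns identifying and engineering constitutive and repressible plant promoters, so this plasmid serves as a reusable candidate promoter part for driving transgene expression in plant synthetic biology constructs.
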