Addgene plasmid #205369: pICH41295(pro5U)-pAT2G29080
Purpose: MoClo lvl0 Promoter + 5'UTR part
Depositing lab: Jennifer Nemhauser. Depositing organization: University of Washington. Publication: Building a pipeline to identify and engineer constitutive and repressible promoters. Yang EJY, Nemhauser JL. Quant Plant Biol. 2023 Oct 19;4:e12. doi: 10.1017/qpb.2023.10. eCollection 2023. PubMed 37901686.
Backbone
  Vector backbone: pICH41295
  Backbone manufacturer: Sylvestre Marillonnet Lab
  Vector type: Synthetic Biology
Growth in bacteria
  Bacterial resistance: Spectinomycin, 50 μg/mL
  Growth temperature: 37°C
  Growth strain: DH5alpha
  Copy number: High Copy
Gene/Insert
  Gene/Insert name: pAT2G29080
  Species: A. thaliana (mustard weed)
  Insert size (bp): 1826
  Cloning method: Restriction Enzyme; 5′ cloning site unknown (unknown if destroyed)
Terms and licenses: Academic/Nonprofit Terms; Industry Terms: Not Available to Industry
How to cite: pICH41295(pro5U)-pAT2G29080 was a gift from Jennifer Nemhauser (Addgene plasmid # 205369 ; http://n2t.net/addgene:205369 ; RRID:Addgene_205369)
